>Addgene plasmid #228450 | pET-His-SUMO-LS4 | addgene full sequence | sequence record 454241 | Addgene NGS Result
TCCTGCATTAGGAAGCAGCCCAGTAGTAGGTTGAGGCCGTTGAGCACCGCCGCCGCAAGGAATGGTGCAT
GCAAGGAGATGGCGCCCAACAGTCCCCCGGCCACGGGGCCTGCCACCATACCCACGCCGAAACAAGCGCT
CATGAGCCCGAAGTGGCGAGCCCGATCTTCCCCATCGGTGATGTCGGCGATATAGGCGCCAGCAACCGCA
CCTGTGGCGCCGGTGATGCCGGCCACGATGCGTCCGGCGTAGAGGATCGAGATCTCGATCCCGCGAAATT
AATACGACTCACTATAGGGGAATTGTGAGCGGATAACAATTCCCCTCTAGAAATAATTTTGTTTAACTTT
AAGAAGGAGATATACCATGTCAAAGCACCACCATCACCACCATCATCATCACCATGGTAGTCTGCAGGAT
AGTGAAGTGAACCAAGAGGCAAAGCCGGAAGTTAAGCCAGAGGTCAAGCCCGAGACACATATTAACTTAA
AGGTATCTGACGGTAGCTCTGAGATTTTTTTCAAGATTAAGAAAACGACCCCGTTGCGCCGTCTGATGGA
GGCCTTTGCCAAGCGTCAGGGGAAAGAAATGGATTCGCTGCGTTTTCTTTATGATGGCATTCGTATTCAG
GCAGATCAGGCTCCTGAAGATTTGGACATGGAGGATAACGACATTATTGAGGCACACCGCGAACAAATTG
GTGGCGCAACATCTTACGTCAGATTCGAAGTTCCCGAAGATATGCAAAATGAAGCTCTTTCCCTTCTTGA
GAAGGTCCGGGAGAGCGGTAAGGTCAAGAAAGGTACCAATCGTACTACTCATGCGGTGTATCGCGGGTTG
GCAAAGCTGGTATATATCGCCGAAGATGTGGACCCGCCGGAAATCGTAGCTCATCTCCCACTTCTTTGCG
AAGAGAAAAATGTTCCATATATCTACGTTAAATCAAAGAATGATCTGGGCCGAGCCGTGGGCGGTTGGCC
GATTGGTGCGTCAGCCGCTATAATAAATGAAGGGGAGCTTAGAAAGGAGCTTGGTAGTCTCGTGGAGAAG
ATCAAAGGACTGCAAAAATAATAGGGCTGCTAACAAAGCCCGAAAGGAAGCTGAGTTGGCTGCTGCCACC
GCTGAGCAATAACTAGCATAACCCCTTGGGGCCTCTAAACGGGTCTTGAGGGGTTTTTTGCTGAAAGGAG
GAACTATATCCGGATATCCCGCAAGAGGCCCGGCAGTACCGGCATAACCAAGCCTATGCCTACAGCATCC
AGGGTGACGGTGCCGAGGATGACGATGAGCGCATTGTTAGATTTCATACACGGTGCCTGACTGCGTTAGC
AATTTAACTGTGATAAACTACCGCATTAAAGCTTATCGATGATAAGCTGTCAAACATGAGAATTCTTGAA
GACGAAAGGGCCTCGTGATACGCCTATTTTTATAGGTTAATGTCATGATAATAATGGTTTCTTAGACGTC
AGGTGGCACTTTTCGGGGAAATGTGCGCGGAACCCCTATTTGTTTATTTTTCTAAATACATTCAAATATG
TATCCGCTCATGAGACAATAACCCTGATAAATGCTTCAATAATATTGAAAAAGGAAGAGTATGAGTATTC
AACATTTCCGTGTCGCCCTTATTCCCTTTTTTGCGGCATTTTGCCTTCCTGTTTTTGCTCACCCAGAAAC
GCTGGTGAAAGTAAAAGATGCTGAAGATCAGTTGGGTGCACGAGTGGGTTACATCGAACTGGATCTCAAC
AGCGGTAAGATCCTTGAGAGTTTTCGCCCCGAAGAACGTTTTCCAATGATGAGCACTTTTAAAGTTCTGC
TATGTGGCGCGGTATTATCCCGTGTTGACGCCGGGCAAGAGCAACTCGGTCGCCGCATACACTATTCTCA
GAATGACTTGGTTGAGTACTCACCAGTCACAGAAAAGCATCTTACGGATGGCATGACAGTAAGAGAATTA
TGCAGTGCTGCCATAACCATGAGTGATAACACTGCGGCCAACTTACTTCTGACAACGATCGGAGGACCGA
AGGAGCTAACCGCTTTTTTGCACAACATGGGGGATCATGTAACTCGCCTTGATCGTTGGGAACCGGAGCT
GAATGAAGCCATACCAAACGACGAGCGTGACACCACGATGCCTGCAGCAATGGCAACAACGTTGCGCAAA
CTATTAACTGGCGAACTACTTACTCTAGCTTCCCGGCAACAATTAATAGACTGGATGGAGGCGGATAAAG
TTGCAGGACCACTTCTGCGCTCGGCCCTTCCGGCTGGCTGGTTTATTGCTGATAAATCTGGAGCCGGTGA
GCGTGGGTCTCGCGGTATCATTGCAGCACTGGGGCCAGATGGTAAGCCCTCCCGTATCGTAGTTATCTAC
ACGACGGGGAGTCAGGCAACTATGGATGAACGAAATAGACAGATCGCTGAGATAGGTGCCTCACTGATTA
AGCATTGGTAACTGTCAGACCAAGTTTACTCATATATACTTTAGATTGATTTAAAACTTCATTTTTAATT
TAAAAGGATCTAGGTGAAGATCCTTTTTGATAATCTCATGACCAAAATCCCTTAACGTGAGTTTTCGTTC
CACTGAGCGTCAGACCCCGTAGAAAAGATCAAAGGATCTTCTTGAGATCCTTTTTTTCTGCGCGTAATCT
GCTGCTTGCAAACAAAAAAACCACCGCTACCAGCGGTGGTTTGTTTGCCGGATCAAGAGCTACCAACTCT
TTTTCCGAAGGTAACTGGCTTCAGCAGAGCGCAGATACCAAATACTGTCCTTCTAGTGTAGCCGTAGTTA
GGCCACCACTTCAAGAACTCTGTAGCACCGCCTACATACCTCGCTCTGCTAATCCTGTTACCAGTGGCTG
CTGCCAGTGGCGATAAGTCGTGTCTTACCGGGTTGGACTCAAGACGATAGTTACCGGATAAGGCGCAGCG
GTCGGGCTGAACGGGGGGTTCGTGCACACAGCCCAGCTTGGAGCGAACGACCTACACCGAACTGAGATAC
CTACAGCGTGAGCTATGAGAAAGCGCCACGCTTCCCGAAGGGAGAAAGGCGGACAGGTATCCGGTAAGCG
GCAGGGTCGGAACAGGAGAGCGCACGAGGGAGCTTCCAGGGGGAAACGCCTGGTATCTTTATAGTCCTGT
CGGGTTTCGCCACCTCTGACTTGAGCGTCGATTTTTGTGATGCTCGTCAGGGGGGCGGAGCCTATGGAAA
AACGCCAGCAACGCGGCCTTTTTACGGTTCCTGGCCTTTTGCTGGCCTTTTGCTCACATGTTCTTTCCTG
CGTTATCCCCTGATTCTGTGGATAACCGTATTACCGCCTTTGAGTGAGCTGATACCGCTCGCCGCAGCCG
AACGACCGAGCGCAGCGAGTCAGTGAGCGAGGAAGCGGAAGAGCGCCTGATGCGGTATTTTCTCCTTACG
CATCTGTGCGGTATTTCACACCGCAATGGTGCACTCTCAGTACAATCTGCTCTGATGCCGCATAGTTAAG
CCAGTATACACTCCGCTATCGCTACGTGACTGGGTCATGGCTGCGCCCCGACACCCGCCAACACCCGCTG
ACGCGCCCTGACGGGCTTGTCTGCTCCCGGCATCCGCTTACAGACAAGCTGTGACCGTCTCCGGGAGCTG
CATGTGTCAGAGGTTTTCACCGTCATCACCGAAACGCGCGAGGCAGCTGCGGTAAAGCTCATCAGCGTGG
TCGTGAAGCGATTCACAGATGTCTGCCTGTTCATCCGCGTCCAGCTCGTTGAGTTTCTCCAGAAGCGTTA
ATGTCTGGCTTCTGATAAAGCGGGCCATGTTAAGGGCGGTTTTTTCCTGTTTGGTCACTGATGCCTCCGT
GTAAGGGGGATTTCTGTTCATGGGGGTAATGATACCGATGAAACGAGAGAGGATGCTCACGATACGGGTT
ACTGATGATGAACATGCCCGGTTACTGGAACGTTGTGAGGGTAAACAACTGGCGGTATGGATGCGGCGGG
ACCAGAGAAAAATCACTCAGGGTCAATGCCAGCGCTTCGTTAATACAGATGTAGGTGTTCCACAGGGTAG
CCAGCAGCATCCTGCGATGCAGATCCGGAACATAATGGTGCAGGGCGCTGACTTCCGCGTTTCCAGACTT
TACGAAACACGGAAACCGAAGACCATTCATGTTGTTGCTCAGGTCGCAGACGTTTTGCAGCAGCAGTCGC
TTCACGTTCGCTCGCGTATCGGTGATTCATTCTGCTAACCAGTAAGGCAACCCCGCCAGCCTAGCCGGGT
CCTCAACGACAGGAGCACGATCATGCGCACCCGTGGCCAGGACCCAACGCTGCCCGAGATGCGCCGCGTG
CGGCTGCTGGAGATGGCGGACGCGATGGATATGTTCTGCCAAGGGTTGGTTTGCGCATTCACAGTTCTCC
GCAAGAATTGATTGGCTCCAATTCTTGGAGTGGTGAATCCGTTAGCGAGGTGCCGCCGGCTTCCATTCAG
GTCGAGGTGGCCCGGCTCCATGCACCGCGACGCAACGCGGGGAGGCAGACAAGGTATAGGGCGGCGCCTA
CAATCCATGCCAACCCGTTCCATGTGCTCGCCGAGGCGGCATAAATCGCCGTGACGATCAGCGGTCCAAT
GATCGAAGTTAGGCTGGTAAGAGCCGCGAGCGATCCTTGAAGCTGTCCCTGATGGTCGTCATCTACCTGC
CTGGACAGCATGGCCTGCAACGCGGGCATCCCGATGCCGCCGGAAGCGAGAAGAATCATAATGGGGAAGG
CCATCCAGCCTCGCGTCGCGAACGCCAGCAAGACGTAGCCCAGCGCGTCGGCCGCCATGCCGGCGATAAT
GGCCTGCTTCTCGCCGAAACGTTTGGTGGCGGGACCAGTGACGAAGGCTTGAGCGAGGGCGTGCAAGATT
CCGAATACCGCAAGCGACAGGCCGATCATCGTCGCGCTCCAGCGAAAGCGGTCCTCGCCGAAAATGACCC
AGAGCGCTGCCGGCACCTGTCCTACGAGTTGCATGATAAAGAAGACAGTCATAAGTGCGGCGACGATAGT
CATGCCCCGCGCCCACCGGAAGGAGCTGACTGGGTTGAAGGCTCTCAAGGGCATCGGTCGAGATCCCGGT
GCCTAATGAGTGAGCTAACTTACATTAATTGCGTTGCGCTCACTGCCCGCTTTCCAGTCGGGAAACCTGT
CGTGCCAGCTGCATTAATGAATCGGCCAACGCGCGGGGAGAGGCGGTTTGCGTATTGGGCGCCAGGGTGG
TTTTTCTTTTCACCAGTGAGACGGGCAACAGCTGATTGCCCTTCACCGCCTGGCCCTGAGAGAGTTGCAG
CAAGCGGTCCACGCTGGTTTGCCCCAGCAGGCGAAAATCCTGTTTGATGGTGGTTAACGGCGGGATATAA
CATGAGCTGTCTTCGGTATCGTCGTATCCCACTACCGAGATATCCGCACCAACGCGCAGCCCGGACTCGG
TAATGGCGCGCATTGCGCCCAGCGCCATCTGATCGTTGGCAACCAGCATCGCAGTGGGAACGATGCCCTC
ATTCAGCATTTGCATGGTTTGTTGAAAACCGGACATGGCACTCCAGTCGCCTTCCCGTTCCGCTATCGGC
TGAATTTGATTGCGAGTGAGATATTTATGCCAGCCAGCCAGACGCAGACGCGCCGAGACAGAACTTAATG
GGCCCGCTAACAGCGCGATTTGCTGGTGACCCAATGCGACCAGATGCTCCACGCCCAGTCGCGTACCGTC
TTCATGGGAGAAAATAATACTGTTGATGGGTGTCTGGTCAGAGACATCAAGAAATAACGCCGGAACATTA
GTGCAGGCAGCTTCCACAGCAATGGCATCCTGGTCATCCAGCGGATAGTTAATGATCAGCCCACTGACGC
GTTGCGCGAGAAGATTGTGCACCGCCGCTTTACAGGCTTCGACGCCGCTTCGTTCTACCATCGACACCAC
CACGCTGGCACCCAGTTGATCGGCGCGAGATTTAATCGCCGCGACAATTTGCGACGGCGCGTGCAGGGCC
AGACTGGAGGTGGCAACGCCAATCAGCAACGACTGTTTGCCCGCCAGTTGTTGTGCCACGCGGTTGGGAA
TGTAATTCAGCTCCGCCATCGCCGCTTCCACTTTTTCCCGCGTTTTCGCAGAAACGTGGCTGGCCTGGTT
CACCACGCGGGAAACGGTCTGATAAGAGACACCGGCATACTCTGCGACATCGTATAACGTTACTGGTTTC
ACATTCACCACCCTGAATTGACTCTCTTCCGGGCGCTATCATGCCATACCGCGAAAGGTTTTGCGCCATT
CGATGGTGTCCGGGATCTCGACGCTCTCCCTTATGCGAC
Features (pLannotate 1.2.2; 20 found; start..end, strand, type, name):
    280..298     +  promoter       T7 promoter: promoter for bacteriophage T7 RNA polymerase
    299..323     +  protein_bind   lac operator: The lac repressor binds to the lac operator to inhibit transcription in E. coli. This inhibition can be relieved by adding lactose or isopropyl-β-D-thiogalactopyranoside (IPTG). lac repressor encoded by lacI
    338..360     +  RBS            RBS: efficient ribosome binding site from bacteriophage T7 gene 10 (Olins and Rangwala, 1989)
    412..711     +  CDS            SMT3: SMT3_YEAST - Experimental evidence at protein level: Swiss-Prot protein existence level 1. Not known; suppressor of MIF2 mutations. From Saccharomyces cerevisiae (strain ATCC 204508 / S288c) (Baker's yeast).
    715..1068    +  CDS            rpl7ae: RL7A_ARCFU - Experimental evidence at protein level: Swiss-Prot protein existence level 1. Multifunctional RNA-binding protein that recognizes the K- turn motif in ribosomal RNA, the RNA component of RNase P, box H/ACA, box C/D and box C'/D' sRNAs. From Archaeoglobus fulgidus (strain ATCC 49558 / VC-16 / DSM 4304 / JCM 9628 / NBRC 100126).
   1076..1125    +  CDS            SET1 (fragment): solubility-enhancement tag derived from T7 phage gene 10B
   1133..1180    +  terminator     T7 terminator: transcription terminator for bacteriophage T7 RNA polymerase
   1203..1307    -  CDS            TcR (fragment): tetracycline efflux protein; tet; confers resistance to tetracycline
   1355..1383    -  promoter       tet promoter: E. coli promoter for tetracycline efflux protein gene
   1496..1600    +  promoter       AmpR promoter: bla
   1601..2461    +  CDS            AmpR: β-lactamase; bla; confers resistance to ampicillin, carbenicillin, and related antibiotics
   2632..3220    +  rep_origin     ori: high-copy-number ColE1/pMB1/pBR322/pUC origin of replication
   3406..3545    -  misc_feature   bom: basis of mobility region from pBR322
   3647..3838    -  CDS            rop: Rop protein, which maintains plasmids at low copy number; rop
   3855..4235    +  CDS            YPB1_ECOLX: Protein predicted: Swiss-Prot protein existence level 4. From Escherichia coli.
   4477..5101    -  CDS            TcR (fragment): tetracycline efflux protein; tet; confers resistance to tetracycline
   5116..5137    -  protein_bind   CAP binding site: CAP binding activates transcription in the presence of cAMP. E. coli catabolite activator protein
   5150..6232    -  CDS            lacI: lac repressor; lacI; The lac repressor binds to the lac operator to inhibit transcription in E. coli. This inhibition can be relieved by adding lactose or isopropyl-β-D-thiogalactopyranoside (IPTG).
   6233..6310    -  promoter       lacI promoter: lacI
   6318..258     -  CDS            TcR (fragment) (across the origin): tetracycline efflux protein; tet; confers resistance to tetracycline
