[The description below was written by a language model from this plasmid's Addgene catalogue record and pLannotate feature annotations shown in this document.]
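Description:
pET-His-SUMO-LS4 is a pET-family bacterial expression plasmid of about 6.3 kb for producing the synthetic protein LS4 in E. coli. It is maintained through a ColE1/pBR322-type origin accompanied by the rop gene and the bom region, an arrangement typical of pBR322-derived backbones in which Rop moderates copy number (the record lists copy number as unknown). Selection is by ampicillin through the β-lactamase gene and its own promoter. Several tetracycline-resistance gene fragments and a tet promoter are annotated, but these are disrupted remnants of the parental backbone rather than a working marker.

The expression cassette consists of a T7 promoter followed directly by a lac operator, the strong T7 gene 10 ribosome binding site, the fusion coding region, and a T7 terminator. A plasmid-borne lacI gene supplies repressor, so transcription stays low until IPTG is added in a host that provides T7 RNA polymerase. According to the catalogue entry, the insert carries an N-terminal 10xHis-SUMO tag. The feature table annotates the yeast SMT3 (SUMO) sequence immediately upstream of the insert, while the His tag itself is not separately annotated. The His tag allows metal-affinity purification, and SUMO generally improves solubility and can be removed with a SUMO-specific protease. The LS4 coding region is detected by similarity to the Archaeoglobus fulgidus L7Ae ribosomal protein, a kink-turn RNA-binding protein, which suggests that LS4 is an engineered variant of that scaffold. A short fragment annotated as a T7 gene 10B-derived solubility tag lies between the insert and the terminator; the record does not indicate whether it is translated. The associated publication concerns lab-coevolved RNA and RNA-binding protein pairs and synthetic riboswitches, so the plasmid likely supplies purified LS4 for such structural and cell-free studies.
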