Addgene plasmid #228450: pET-His-SUMO-LS4
Purpose: LS4 protein expression vector for bacteria
Depositing lab: Keisuke Fukunaga. Depositing organization: Institute of Science Tokyo. Publication: Structural insights into lab-coevolved RNA-RBP pairs and applications of synthetic riboswitches in cell-free system. Fukunaga K, Teramoto T, Nakashima M, Ohtani T, Katsuki R, Matsuura T, Yokobayashi Y, Kakuta Y. Nucleic Acids Res. 2025 Mar 20;53(6):gkaf212. doi: 10.1093/nar/gkaf212. PubMed 40119732.
Backbone
  Vector backbone: pET
  Total vector size (bp): 6342
  Vector type: Bacterial Expression
Growth in bacteria
  Bacterial resistance: Ampicillin, 100 μg/mL
  Growth temperature: 37°C
  Growth strain: DH5alpha
  Copy number: Unknown
Gene/Insert
  Gene/Insert name: LS4
  Species: Synthetic
  Promoter: T7
  Tag / fusion protein: 10xHis-SUMO (N terminal on insert)
  Cloning method: Gibson Cloning
  Sequencing primers: 5′ CGATGCGTCCGGCGTAGAGG; 3′ AGGGGTTATGCTAGTTATTGCTCAGCGG
Terms and licenses: Academic/Nonprofit Terms; Industry Terms: Not Available to Industry
How to cite: pET-His-SUMO-LS4 was a gift from Keisuke Fukunaga (Addgene plasmid # 228450 ; http://n2t.net/addgene:228450 ; RRID:Addgene_228450)
